Addgene plasmid #153603: pGBW-m4252965
Purpose: Mammalian expression plasmid for SARS-CoV-2 E (envelope)
Depositing lab: Ginkgo Bioworks & Benjie Chen. Depositing organization: Ginkgo Bioworks.
Backbone
  Vector backbone: pTwist_CMV_Hygro_6 with AarI site removed
  Backbone size w/o insert (bp): 6525
  Vector type: Mammalian Expression
  Selectable markers: Hygromycin
Growth in bacteria
  Bacterial resistance: Ampicillin, 100 μg/mL
  Growth temperature: 37°C
  Growth strain: DH5alpha
  Copy number: High Copy
Gene/Insert
  Gene/Insert name: SARS-CoV-2 E (envelope) (alt names: envelope protein; E protein)
  Species: Severe acute respiratory syndrome coronavirus 2
  Insert size (bp): 221
  Mutation: wt
  Entrez Gene: E (a.k.a. GU280_gp04)
  Promoter: CMV
  Tag / fusion protein: Cleavable TEV;TapTag (C terminal on backbone)
  Cloning method: Unknown
Resource information
  A portion of this plasmid was derived from a plasmid made by: GinkgoBioworks
Depositor comments: NCBI reference sequence: 43740570
How to cite: pGBW-m4252965 was a gift from Ginkgo Bioworks & Benjie Chen (Addgene plasmid # 153603 ; http://n2t.net/addgene:153603 ; RRID:Addgene_153603)
