[The description below was written by a language model from this plasmid's Addgene catalogue record and pLannotate feature annotations shown in this document.]
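Description:
pGBW-m4252965 is a mammalian expression plasmid for the wild-type envelope (E) protein of SARS-CoV-2, built on a pTwist_CMV_Hygro_6 backbone from which an AarI site was removed. It is maintained in E. coli as a high-copy plasmid through a ColE1/pUC-type origin and selected with ampicillin via a full-length β-lactamase gene. For selection in mammalian cells it carries a hygromycin B phosphotransferase cassette driven by the human ubiquitin C promoter and ended by a synthetic polyadenylation signal. The sequenced record is 7,341 nt. That is somewhat larger than the sum of the catalogued backbone and insert sizes, probably because the tag region is counted differently.

The E coding sequence lies downstream of the CMV immediate-early enhancer and promoter elements and is followed by an SV40 polyadenylation signal. The catalogue describes a C-terminal, backbone-encoded TEV-cleavable TAP tag. This fits the annotated features after the E open reading frame: a fragment matching myosin light chain kinase 2, which probably represents a calmodulin-binding peptide, and a fragment of Staphylococcus aureus protein A containing immunoglobulin-binding domains. Together these form the classic tandem affinity purification arrangement, in which the fusion is captured on IgG, released by TEV protease and purified again on calmodulin resin. The expression unit is bracketed by short β-globin insulator elements, and by bacterial rrnG and T7 terminators that limit transcriptional read-through.

The record supports transient or hygromycin-selected stable expression of tagged E protein in mammalian cells. Likely uses include affinity purification and host-interaction studies of this viroporin, which takes part in virion assembly.
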