Features (pLannotate 1.2.2; 21 found; start..end, strand, type, name):
      5..229     +  CDS            E: VEMP_SARS2 - Experimental evidence at protein level: Swiss-Prot protein existence level 1. Plays a central role in virus morphogenesis and assembly. Acts as a viroporin and self-assembles in host membranes forming pentameric protein-lipid pores that allow ion transport. Also plays a role in the induction of apoptosis (By similarity). Regulates the localization of S protein at cis-Golgi, the place of virus budding (PubMed:33229438). May act by slowing down the cell secretory pathway (PubMed:33229438). May interfere with tight-junction stability by interacting with host MPP5. This would result i
    284..361     +  CDS            MYLK2 (fragment): MYLK2_HUMAN - Experimental evidence at protein level: Swiss-Prot protein existence level 1. Implicated in the level of global muscle contraction and cardiac function. Phosphorylates a specific serine in the N-terminus of a myosin light chain. From Homo sapiens (Human).
    443..793     +  CDS            spa (fragment): SPA_STAAU - Experimental evidence at protein level: Swiss-Prot protein existence level 1. Plays a role in the inhibition of the host innate and adaptive immune responses. Possesses five immunoglobulin-binding domains that capture both the fragment crystallizable region (Fc region) and the Fab region (part of Ig that identifies antigen) of immunoglobulins (By similarity). In turn, Staphylococcus aureus is protected from phagocytic killing via inhibition of Ig Fc region. In addition, the host elicited B-cell response is prevented due to a decrease of antibody-secreting cell proliferation that en
    874..995     -  polyA_signal   SV40 poly(A) signal: SV40 polyadenylation signal
   1018..1087    -  CDS            large T antigen (fragment): large T antigen from SV40 (simian virus 40)
   1110..1156    +  terminator     T7 terminator: transcription terminator for bacteriophage T7 RNA polymerase
   1186..1322    +  terminator     rrnG terminator: transcription terminator from the E. coli ribosomal RNA rrnG operon (Albrechtsen et al., 1991)
   1367..1438    +  misc_feature   3' β-globin insulator: insulator downstream of the human β-globin locus (Farrell et al., 2002)
   1664..2252    -  rep_origin     ori: high-copy-number ColE1/pMB1/pBR322/pUC origin of replication
   2424..2488    -  CDS            bla(M) (fragment): β-lactamase lacking the signal sequence; bla(M); allows cytosolic expression of β-lactamase
   2752..3961    +  promoter       UbC promoter: human ubiquitin C promoter
   3971..4992    +  CDS            HygR (fragment): hygromycin B phosphotransferase confers resistance to hygromycin
   5020..5068    +  polyA_signal   poly(A) signal: synthetic polyadenylation signal
   5334..6194    +  CDS            AmpR: β-lactamase; bla; confers resistance to ampicillin, carbenicillin, and related antibiotics
   6207..6343    +  terminator     rrnG terminator: transcription terminator from the E. coli ribosomal RNA rrnG operon (Albrechtsen et al., 1991)
   6495..6566    +  misc_feature   5' β-globin insulator: insulator upstream of the human β-globin locus (Farrell et al., 2002)
   6571..6617    -  terminator     T7 terminator: transcription terminator for bacteriophage T7 RNA polymerase
   6635..6683    -  polyA_signal   poly(A) signal: synthetic polyadenylation signal
   6764..7067    +  enhancer       CMV enhancer: human cytomegalovirus immediate early enhancer
   7140..7157    -  promoter       CMV promoter (fragment): human cytomegalovirus (CMV) immediate early promoter
   7220..7271    +  promoter       CMVd2 promoter: truncated human cytomegalovirus (CMV) immediate early promoter that yields moderately reduced expression relative to the full-length promoter
>Addgene plasmid #153603 | pGBW-m4252965 | addgene full sequence | sequence record 300314 | Ginkgo NGS Result
CACCATGTACAGCTTTGTATCTGAAGAGACAGGCACTCTCATCGTTAATTCAGTGTTGCTGTTCCTGGCA
TTTGTGGTCTTCCTTTTAGTGACCCTAGCGATACTGACGGCCCTCCGGCTGTGCGCTTATTGTTGTAACA
TTGTCAACGTTAGTCTCGTGAAGCCCTCGTTCTACGTTTATTCCCGCGTGAAAAATCTAAACAGCTCCCG
TGTGCCTGATCTTCTTGTCGAAAACCTTTACTTTCAGTCGGGACGGCGAATCCCGGGGCTGATAAATCCC
TGGAAAAGGAGATGGAAGAAGAACTTTATTGCAGTGTCTGCGGCTAACCGGTTCAAAAAGATCAGTTCAA
GCGGCGCCCTAGATTACGACATTCCTACGACCGCCTCCGAGAATCTCTATTTCCAGGGTGAATTTGGCTT
GGCACAACATGACGAGGCCGTCGATAACAAGTTTAATAAAGAACAGCAGAACGCTTTCTATGAGATCCTT
CACTTACCAAATCTGAACGAAGAGCAACGCAACGCTTTCATTCAGAGCCTGAAAGACGATCCCTCGCAGT
CTGCAAATCTCCTGGCCGAAGCCAAGAAGCTGAATGACGCACAGGCTCCAAAAGTTGATAACAAGTTTAA
CAAGGAGCAGCAGAATGCTTTCTACGAGATATTGCACCTTCCTAATCTGAATGAGGAACAAAGAAATGCA
TTTATCCAGTCCCTAAAAGACGATCCATCACAGAGTGCCAACCTGCTTGCGGAAGCCAAAAAGCTCAATG
ATGCCCAGGCCCCGAAAGTAGACGCGAACCATCAATAAGGATCCGCAGGCCTCTGCTAGCTTGACTGACT
GAGATACAGCGTACCTTCAGCTCACAGACATGATAAGATACATTGATGAGTTTGGACAAACCACAACTAG
AATGCAGTGAAAAAAATGCTTTATTTGTGAAATTTGTGATGCTATTGCTTTATTTGTAACCATTATAAGC
TGCAATAAACAAGTTAACAACAACAATTGCATTCATTTTATGTTTCAGGTTCAGGGGGAGGTGTGGGAGG
TTTTTTAAAGCAAGTAAAACCTCTACAAATGTGGTATTGGCCCATCTCTATCGGTATCGTAGCATAACCC
CTTGGGGCCTCTAAACGGGTCTTGAGGGGTTTTTTGTGCCCCTCGGGCCGGATTGCTATCTACCGGCATT
GGCGCAGAAAAAAATGCCTGATGCGACGCTGCGCGTCTTATACTCCCACATATGCCAGATTCAGCAACGG
ATACGGCTTCCCCAACTTGCCCACTTCCATACGTGTCCTCCTTACCAGAAATTTATCCTTAAGGTCGTCA
GCTATCCTGCAGGCGATCTCTCGATTTCGATCAAGACATTCCTTTAATGGTCTTTTCTGGACACCACTAG
GGGTCAGAAGTAGTTCATCAAACTTTCTTCCCTCCCTAATCTCATTGGTTACCTTGGGCTATCGAAACTT
AATTAACCAGTCAAGTCAGCTACTTGGCGAGATCGACTTGTCTGGGTTTCGACTACGCTCAGAATTGCGT
CAGTCAAGTTCGATCTGGTCCTTGCTATTGCACCCGTTCTCCGATTACGAGTTTCATTTAAATCATGTGA
GCAAAAGGCCAGCAAAAGGCCAGGAACCGTAAAAAGGCCGCGTTGCTGGCGTTTTTCCATAGGCTCCGCC
CCCCTGACGAGCATCACAAAAATCGACGCTCAAGTCAGAGGTGGCGAAACCCGACAGGACTATAAAGATA
CCAGGCGTTTCCCCCTGGAAGCTCCCTCGTGCGCTCTCCTGTTCCGACCCTGCCGCTTACCGGATACCTG
TCCGCCTTTCTCCCTTCGGGAAGCGTGGCGCTTTCTCATAGCTCACGCTGTAGGTATCTCAGTTCGGTGT
AGGTCGTTCGCTCCAAGCTGGGCTGTGTGCACGAACCCCCCGTTCAGCCCGACCGCTGCGCCTTATCCGG
TAACTATCGTCTTGAGTCCAACCCGGTAAGACACGACTTATCGCCACTGGCAGCAGCCACTGGTAACAGG
ATTAGCAGAGCGAGGTATGTAGGCGGTGCTACAGAGTTCTTGAAGTGGTGGCCTAACTACGGCTACACTA
GAAGAACAGTATTTGGTATCTGCGCTCTGCTGAAGCCAGTTACCTTCGGAAAAAGAGTTGGTAGCTCTTG
ATCCGGCAAACAAACCACCGCTGGTAGCGGTGGTTTTTTTGTTTGCAAGCAGCAGATTACGCGCAGAAAA
AAAGGATCTCAAGAAGATCCTTTGATCTTTTCTACGGGGTCTGACGCTCAGTGGAACGAAAACTCACGTT
AAGGGATTTTGGTCATGAGATTATCAAAAAGGATCTTCACCTAGATCCTTTTAAATTAAAAATGAAGTTT
TAAATCAATCTAAAGTATATATGAGTAAACTTGGTCTGACAGTTACCAATGCTTAATCAGTGAGGCACCT
ATCTCAGCGATCTGTCTATTTCGTTCATCCATAGTTGCATTTAAATTTCCGAACTCTCCAAGGCCCTCGT
CGGAAAATCTTCAAACCTTTCGTCCGATCCATCTTGCAGGCTACCTCTCGAACGAACTATCGCAAGTCTC
TTGGCCGGCCTTGCGCCTTGGCTATTGCTTGGCAGCGCCTATCGCCAGGTATTACTCCAATCCCGAATAT
CCGAGATCGGGATCACCCGAGAGAAGTTCAACCTACATCCTCAATCCCGATCTATCCGAGATCCGAGGAA
TATCGAAATCGGGGCGCGCCTGGCCTCCGCGCCGGGTTTTGGCGCCTCCCGCGGGCGCCCCCCTCGTCAC
GGCGAGCGCTGCCACGTCAGACGAAGGGCGCAGGAGCGTCCTGATCCTTCCGCCCGGACGCTCAGGACAG
CGGCCCGCTGCTCATAAGACTCGGCCTTAGAACCCCAGTATCAGCAGAAGGACATTTTAGGACGGGACTT
GGGTGACTCTAGGGCACTGGTTTTCTTTCCAGAGAGCGGAACAGGCGAGGAAAAGTAGTCCCTTCTCGGC
GATTCTGCGGAGGGATCTCCGTGGGGCGGTGAACGCCGATGATTATATAAGGACGCGCCGGGTGTGGCAC
AGCTAGTTCCGTCGCAGCCGGGATTTGGGTCGCGGTTCTTGTTTGTGGATCGCTGTGATCGTCACTTGGT
GAGTAGCGGGCTGCTGGGCTGGCCGGGGCTTTCGTGGCCGCCGGGCCGCTCGGTGGGACGGAAGCGTGTG
GAGAGACCGCCAAGGGCTGTAGTCTGGGTCCGCGAGCAAGGTTGCCCTGAACTGGGGGTTGGGGGGAGCG
CAGCAAAATGGCGGCTGTTCCCGAGTCTTGAATGGAAGACGCTTGTGAGGCGGGCTGTGAGGTCGTTGAA
ACAAGGTGGGGGGCATGGTGGGCGGCAAGAACCCAAGGTCTTGAGCCCTTCGCTAATGCGGGAAAGCTCT
TATTCGGGTGAGATGGGCTGGGCACCATCTGGGGACCCTGACGTGAAGTTTGTCACTGACTGGAGAACTC
GGTTTGTCGTCTGTTGCGGGGGCGGCAGTTATGGCGGTGCCGTTGGGCAGTGCACCCGTACCTTTGGGAG
CGCGCGCCCTCGTCGTGTCGTGACGTCACCCGTTCTGTTGGCTTATAATGCAGGGTGGGGCCACCAGCCG
GTAGGTGTGCGGTAGGCTTTTCTCCGTCGCAGGACGCAGGGTTCGGGCCTAGGGTAGGCTCTCCTGAATC
GACAGGCGCCGGACCTCTGGTGAGGGGAGGGATAAGTGAGGCGTCAGTTTCTTTGGTCGGTTTTATGTAC
CTATCTTCTTAAGTAGCTGAAGCTCCGGTTTTGAACTATGCGCTCGGGGTTGGCGAGTGTGTTTTGTGAA
GTTTTTTAGGCACCTTTTGAAATGTAATCATTTGGGTCAATATGTAATTTTCAGTGTTAGACTTGTAAAT
TGTCCGCTAAATTCTGGCCGTTTTTGGCTTTTTTGTTAGACAACATGGGTAAAAAGCCTGAACTCACCGC
GACGTCTGTCGAGAAGTTTCTGATCGAAAAGTTCGACAGCGTCTCCGACCTGATGCAGCTCTCGGAGGGC
GAAGAATCTCGTGCTTTCAGCTTCGATGTAGGAGGGCGTGGATATGTCCTGCGGGTAAATAGCTGCGCCG
ATGGTTTCTACAAAGATCGTTATGTTTATCGGCACTTTGCATCCGCCGCGCTCCCGATTCCGGAAGTGCT
TGACATTGGGGAGTTCAGCGAGAGCCTGACCTATTGCATCTCCCGCCGTGCACAGGGTGTCACGTTGCAA
GACCTGCCTGAAACCGAACTGCCCGCTGTTCTGCAGCCGGTCGCGGAGGCAATGGATGCCATCGCTGCCG
CCGATCTTAGCCAGACGAGCGGGTTCGGCCCATTCGGACCGCAAGGAATCGGTCAATACACTACATGGCG
TGATTTCATATGCGCGATTGCTGATCCCCATGTGTATCACTGGCAAACTGTGATGGACGACACCGTCAGT
GCGTCCGTCGCGCAGGCTCTCGATGAGCTGATGCTTTGGGCCGAGGACTGCCCCGAAGTCCGGCACCTCG
TGCACGCGGATTTCGGCTCCAACAATGTCCTGACGGACAATGGCCGCATAACAGCGGTCATTGACTGGAG
CGAGGCGATGTTCGGGGATTCCCAATACGAGGTCGCCAACATCTTCTTCTGGAGGCCGTGGTTGGCTTGT
ATGGAGCAGCAGACGCGCTACTTCGAGCGGAGGCATCCGGAGCTTGCAGGATCGCCCCGGCTCCGGGCGT
ATATGCTCCGCATTGGTCTTGACCAACTCTATCAGAGCTTGGTTGACGGCAATTTCGATGATGCAGCTTG
GGCGCAGGGTCGATGCGACGCAATCGTCCGATCCGGAGCCGGGACTGTCGGGCGTACACAAATCGCCCGC
AGAAGCGCCGCCGTCTGGACCGATGGCTGTGTAGAAGTACTCGCCGATAGTGGAAACCGACGCCCCAGCA
CTCGTCCGAGGGCAAAGGAATAAGCTAGTATGTAAGCCTAGTCTTAGATAATAAAATCGCTATCCATCGA
AGATGGATGTGTGTTGGTTTTTTGTGTGTGTAACGCTAGGCGCGCCTGGTGTACCGAGAACGATCCTCTC
AGTGCGAGTCTCGACGATCCATATCGTTGCTTGGCAGTCAGCCAGTCGGAATCCAGCTTGGGACCCAGGA
AGTCCAATCGTCAGATATTGTACTCAAGCCTGGTCACGGCAGCGTACCGATCTGTTTAAACCTAGATATT
GATAGTCTGATCGGTCAACGTATAATCGAGTCCTAGCTTTTGCAAACATCTATCAAGAGACAGGATCAGC
AGGAGGCTTTCGCATGAGTATTCAACATTTCCGTGTCGCCCTTATTCCCTTTTTTGCGGCATTTTGCCTT
CCTGTTTTTGCTCACCCAGAAACGCTGGTGAAAGTAAAAGATGCTGAAGATCAGTTGGGTGCGCGAGTGG
GTTACATCGAACTGGATCTCAACAGCGGTAAGATCCTTGAGAGTTTTCGCCCCGAAGAACGCTTTCCAAT
GATGAGCACTTTTAAAGTTCTGCTATGTGGCGCGGTATTATCCCGTATTGACGCCGGGCAAGAGCAACTC
GGTCGCCGCATACACTATTCTCAGAATGACTTGGTTGAGTATTCACCAGTCACAGAAAAGCATCTTACGG
ATGGCATGACAGTAAGAGAATTATGCAGTGCTGCCATAACCATGAGTGATAACACTGCGGCCAACTTACT
TCTGACAACGATTGGAGGACCGAAGGAGCTAACCGCTTTTTTGCACAACATGGGGGATCATGTAACTCGC
CTTGATCGTTGGGAACCGGAGCTGAATGAAGCCATACCAAACGACGAGCGTGACACCACGATGCCTGTAG
CAATGGCAACAACCTTGCGTAAACTATTAACTGGCGAACTACTTACTCTAGCTTCCCGGCAACAGTTGAT
AGACTGGATGGAGGCGGATAAAGTTGCAGGACCACTTCTGCGCTCGGCCCTTCCGGCTGGCTGGTTTATT
GCTGATAAATCTGGAGCCGGTGAGCGTGGGTCTCGCGGTATCATTGCAGCACTGGGGCCAGATGGTAAGC
CCTCCCGTATCGTAGTTATCTACACGACGGGGAGTCAGGCAACTATGGATGAACGAAATAGACAGATCGC
TGAGATAGGTGCCTCACTGATTAAGCATTGGTAACCGATTCTAGGTGCATTGGCGCAGAAAAAAATGCCT
GATGCGACGCTGCGCGTCTTATACTCCCACATATGCCAGATTCAGCAACGGATACGGCTTCCCCAACTTG
CCCACTTCCATACGTGTCCTCCTTACCAGAAATTTATCCTTAAGATCCCGAATCGTTTAAACTCGACTCT
GGCTCTATCGAATCTCCGTCGTTTCGAGCTTACGCGAACAGCCGTGGCGCTCATTTGCTCGTCGGGCATC
GAATCTCGTCAGCTATCGTCAGCTTACCTTTTTGGCAGCGATCGCGGCTCCCGACATCTTGGACCATTAG
CTCCACAGGTATCTTCTTCCCTCTAGTGGTCATAACAGCAGCTTCAGCTACCTCTCAATTCAAAAAACCC
CTCAAGACCCGTTTAGAGGCCCCAAGGGGTTATGCTATCAATCGTTGCGTTACACACACAAAAAACCAAC
ACACATCCATCTTCGATGGATAGCGATTTTATTATCTAACTGCTGATCGAGTGTAGCCAGATCTAGTAAT
CAATTACGGGGTCATTAGTTCATAGCCCATATATGGAGTTCCGCGTTACATAACTTACGGTAAATGGCCC
GCCTGGCTGACCGCCCAACGACCCCCGCCCATTGACGTCAATAATGACGTATGTTCCCATAGTAACGCCA
ATAGGGACTTTCCATTGACGTCAATGGGTGGAGTATTTACGGTAAACTGCCCACTTGGCAGTACATCAAG
TGTATCATATGCCAAGTACGCCCCCTATTGACGTCAATGACGGTAAATGGCCCGCCTGGCATTATGCCCA
GTACATGACCTTATGGGACTTTCCTACTTGGCAGTACATCTACGTATTAGTCATCGCTATTACCATGCTG
ATGCGGTTTTGGCAGTACATCAATGGGCGTGGATAGCGGTTTGACTCACGGGGATTTCCAAGTCTCCACC
CCATTGACGTCAATGGGAGTTTGTTTTGGCACCAAAATCAACGGGACTTTCCAAAATGTCGTAACAACTC
CGCCCCATTGACGCAAATGGGCGGTAGGCGTGTACGGTGGGAGGTCTATATAAGCAGAGCTGGTTTAGTG
AACCGTCAGATCAGATCTTTGTCGATCCTACCATCCACTCGACACACCCGCCAGCGGCCGC
